Addgene plasmid #111574: pACEBac1-PARP2-Flag-His-WT
Purpose: Expresses full length PARP2 in Sf9 (insect) cells
Depositing lab: Thomas Muir. Depositing organization: Princeton University. Publication: Acetylation blocks DNA damage-induced chromatin ADP-ribosylation. Liszczak G, Diehl KL, Dann GP, Muir TW. Nat Chem Biol. 2018 Jul 16. pii: 10.1038/s41589-018-0097-1. doi: 10.1038/s41589-018-0097-1. PubMed 30013063.
Backbone
  Vector backbone: pACEBac1
  Modifications to backbone: C-terminal Flag-6xHis
  Vector type: Insect Expression
Growth in bacteria
  Bacterial resistance: Gentamicin, 10 μg/mL
  Growth temperature: 37°C
  Growth strain: DH5alpha
  Copy number: Unknown
Gene/Insert
  Gene/Insert name: PARP2 (alt names: Poly(ADP-ribose) polymerase 2; ARTD2)
  Species: H. sapiens (human)
  Insert size (bp): 1749
  Entrez Gene: PARP2 (a.k.a. ADPRT2, ADPRTL2, ADPRTL3, ARTD2, PARP-2, pADPRT-2)
  Promoter: polyhedrin promoter
  Tag / fusion protein: C-terminal 6xHis (C terminal on backbone); C-terminal Flag (C terminal on backbone)
  Cloning method: Restriction Enzyme; 5′ cloning site BamHI (not destroyed); 3′ cloning site SalI (not destroyed)
  Sequencing primers: 5′ Custom (gtatcgattcgcgacctactcc); 3′ SV40pA-R
Terms and licenses: Academic/Nonprofit Terms; Industry Terms: Not Available to Industry
How to cite: pACEBac1-PARP2-Flag-His-WT was a gift from Thomas Muir (Addgene plasmid # 111574 ; http://n2t.net/addgene:111574 ; RRID:Addgene_111574)
