[The description below was written by a language model from this plasmid's Addgene catalogue record and pLannotate feature annotations shown in this document.]
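Description:
pACEBac1-PARP2-Flag-His-WT is a baculovirus transfer (acceptor) plasmid built on the pACEBac1 backbone for producing full-length human PARP2 (poly(ADP-ribose) polymerase 2, also called ARTD2) in Sf9 insect cells. The 4.7 kb plasmid is propagated in E. coli through a ColE1/pUC-type origin and selected with gentamicin. Resistance comes from the aacC1 acetyltransferase gene, which is driven by a class 1 integron Pc promoter.

The 1,749 bp wild-type PARP2 coding sequence was inserted between BamHI and SalI sites, both of which were retained. It lies downstream of the Autographa californica polyhedrin promoter, a very strong late baculoviral promoter, and is followed by an SV40 polyadenylation signal. The backbone was modified to add C-terminal Flag and 6xHis tags in frame, allowing affinity purification and immunodetection. The automated annotation picks up only a partial 6xHis match and does not call the Flag epitope, although the catalogue entry lists both. The short "large T antigen" and "SET1" fragment hits around the poly(A) region are probably incidental matches to backbone sequence rather than functional elements.

The gentamicin marker and the expression cassette lie between the Tn7R and Tn7L ends. This arrangement permits Tn7 transposition of the whole unit into a baculoviral bacmid in a suitable E. coli host, from which recombinant virus is generated for insect cell infection. A loxP site upstream of the promoter allows Cre-mediated fusion with donor plasmids for multi-gene assemblies, a general feature of this vector family. The associated publication concerns DNA damage-induced chromatin ADP-ribosylation, so the plasmid was most likely used to supply recombinant PARP2 enzyme for biochemical studies.
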