Features (pLannotate 1.2.2; 12 found; start..end, strand, type, name):
    135..358     -  mobile_element Tn7R: mini-Tn7 element (right end of the Tn7 transposon) Tn7
    425..958     -  CDS            GmR: gentamycin acetyltransferase; aacC1; confers resistance to gentamycin
   1147..1175    -  promoter       Pc promoter: intI1 (promoter lies within the coding sequence); class 1 integron promoter
   1246..1279    +  protein_bind   loxP: Cre-mediated recombination occurs in the 8-bp core sequence (GCATACAT). Cre recombinase
   1356..1447    +  promoter       polyhedrin promoter: polh from Autographa californica; promoter for the baculovirus polyhedrin gene
   1490..3238    +  CDS            PARP2: PARP2_HUMAN - Also known as ADPRT2, ADPRTL2. Experimental evidence at protein level: Swiss-Prot protein existence level 1. Poly-ADP-ribosyltransferase that mediates poly-ADP- ribosylation of proteins and plays a key role in DNA repair (PubMed:10364231, PubMed:25043379, PubMed:27471034, PubMed:32028527, PubMed:32939087). Mediates glutamate, aspartate or serine ADP- ribosylation of proteins: the ADP-D-ribosyl group of NAD(+) is transferred to the acceptor carboxyl group of target residues and further ADP-ribosyl groups are transferred to the 2'-position of the terminal adenosine moiety, building
   3314..3330    +  CDS            6xHis (fragment): 6xHis affinity tag
   3398..3481    +  CDS            large T antigen (fragment): large T antigen from SV40 (simian virus 40)
   3504..3638    +  polyA_signal   SV40 poly(A) signal: SV40 polyadenylation signal
   3667..3716    +  CDS            SET1 (fragment): solubility-enhancement tag derived from T7 phage gene 10B
   3759..3924    -  mobile_element Tn7L: mini-Tn7 element (left end of the Tn7 transposon) Tn7
   4114..4702    +  rep_origin     ori: high-copy-number ColE1/pMB1/pBR322/pUC origin of replication
>Addgene plasmid #111574 | pACEBac1-PARP2-Flag-His-WT | addgene full sequence | sequence record 211964 | Addgene NGS Result
AACGCCAGCAACGCGGCCTTTTTACGGTTCCTGGCCTTTTGCTGGCCTTTTGCTCACATGTTCTTTCCTG
CGTTATCCCCTGATTGACTTGGGTCGCTCTTCCTGTGGATGCGCAGATGCCCTGCGTAAGCGGGTGTGGG
CGGACAATAAAGTCTTAAACTGAACAAAATAGATCTAAACTATGACAATAAAGTCTTAAACTAGACAGAA
TAGTTGTAAACTGAAATCAGTCCAGTTATGCTGTGAAAAAGCATACTGGACTTTTGTTATGGCTAAAGCA
AACTCTTCATTTTCTGAAGTGCAAATTGCCCGTCGTATTAAAGAGGGGCGTGGCCAAGGGCATGTAAAGA
CTATATTCGCGGCGTTGTGACAATTTACCGAACAACTCCGCGGCCGGGAAGCCGATCTCGGCTTGAACGA
ATTGTTAGGTGGCGGTACTTGGGTCGATATCAAAGTGCATCACTTCTTCCCGTATGCCCAACTTTGTATA
GAGAGCCACTGCGGGATCGTCACCGTAATCTGCTTGCACGTAGATCACATAAGCACCAAGCGCGTTGGCC
TCATGCTTGAGGAGATTGATGAGCGCGGTGGCAATGCCCTGCCTCCGGTGCTCGCCGGAGACTGCGAGAT
CATAGATATAGATCTCACTACGCGGCTGCTCAAACTTGGGCAGAACGTAAGCCGCGAGAGCGCCAACAAC
CGCTTCTTGGTCGAAGGCAGCAAGCGCGATGAATGTCTTACTACGGAGCAAGTTCCCGAGGTAATCGGAG
TCCGGCTGATGTTGGGAGTAGGTGGCTACGTCTCCGAACTCACGACCGAAAAGATCAAGAGCAGCCCGCA
TGGATTTGACTTGGTCAGGGCCGAGCCTACATGTGCGAATGATGCCCATACTTGAGCCACCTAACTTTGT
TTTAGGGCGACTGCCCTGCTGCGTAACATCGTTGCTGCTGCGTAACATCGTTGCTGCTCCATAACATCAA
ACATCGACCCACGGCGTAACGCGCTTGCTGCTTGGATGCCCGAGGCATAGACTGTACAAAAAAACAGTCA
TAACAAGCCATGAAAACCGCCACTGCGCCGTTACCACCGCTGCGTTCGGTCAAGGTTCTGGACCAGTTGC
GTGAGCGCATACGCTACTTGCATTACAGTTTACGAACCGAACAGGCTTATGTCAACTGGGTTCGTGCCTT
CATCCGTTTCCACGGTGTGCGTCACCCGGCAACCTTGGGCAGCAGCGAAGTCGCCATAACTTCGTATAGC
ATACATTATACGAAGTTATCTGTAACTATAACGGTCCTAAGGTAGCGAGTTTAAACACTAGTATCGATTC
GCGACCTACTCCGGAATATTAATAGATCATGGAGATAATTAAAATGATAACCATCTCGCAAATAAATAAG
TATTTTACTGTTTTCGTAACAGTTTTGTAATAAAAAAACCTATAAATATTCCGGATTATTCATACCGTCC
CACCATCGGGCGCGGATCCATGGCAGCCAGAAGGAGGAGGTCCACGGGCGGAGGAAGGGCCCGCGCTTTG
AATGAGAGCAAAAGGGTAAACAATGGCAATACCGCCCCAGAGGACAGCTCCCCAGCTAAGAAAACTAGAA
GATGTCAGCGCCAGGAATCTAAAAAGATGCCCGTGGCTGGAGGAAAGGCAAACAAGGACCGTACGGAAGA
CAAGCAAGATGGAATGCCTGGAAGGTCTTGGGCAAGTAAAAGAGTTTCGGAGAGCGTTAAAGCTCTCCTG
CTCAAGGGTAAAGCGCCAGTGGACCCGGAGTGTACCGCCAAGGTCGGCAAGGCTCATGTTTACTGCGAGG
GCAACGATGTGTATGACGTGATGCTCAATCAAACCAATTTGCAGTTTAACAACAACAAATACTACCTCAT
CCAACTTTTGGAGGACGATGCACAACGCAACTTTTCAGTGTGGATGCGCTGGGGTCGCGTCGGCAAGATG
GGTCAACACTCTCTCGTTGCTTGTTCAGGAAATCTCAACAAGGCGAAAGAAATCTTTCAAAAGAAATTTT
TGGATAAAACCAAGAACAATTGGGAAGATAGGGAAAAGTTCGAGAAGGTGCCCGGAAAGTATGATATGCT
GCAAATGGATTATGCGACAAACACTCAGGATGAAGAAGAGACAAAAAAGGAAGAATCGCTTAAGTCGCCA
CTCAAACCTGAAAGCCAACTTGATCTTCGGGTACAGGAGTTAATAAAGTTGATCTGTAATGTTCAGGCCA
TGGAAGAAATGATGATGGAAATGAAGTATAATACCAAGAAAGCCCCACTTGGGAAGCTGACAGTGGCACA
AATCAAGGCAGGTTACCAGTCTCTTAAGAAGATTGAGGATTGTATTCGGGCTGGCCAGCATGGACGAGCT
CTCATGGAAGCATGCAATGAATTCTACACCAGGATTCCGCATGACTTTGGACTCCGTACTCCTCCACTAA
TCCGGACACAGAAGGAACTGTCAGAAAAAATACAATTACTAGAGGCTTTGGGAGACATTGAAATTGCTAT
TAAGCTGGTGAAAACAGAGCTACAAAGCCCAGAACACCCATTGGACCAACACTATAGAAACCTACATTGT
GCCTTGCGCCCCCTTGACCATGAAAGTTATGAGTTCAAAGTGATTTCCCAGTACCTACAATCTACCCATG
CTCCCACACACAGCGACTATACCATGACCTTGCTGGATTTGTTTGAAGTGGAGAAGGATGGTGAGAAAGA
AGCCTTCAGAGAGGACCTTCATAACAGGATGCTTCTATGGCATGGTTCCAGGATGAGTAACTGGGTGGGA
ATCTTGAGCCATGGGCTTCGAATTGCCCCACCTGAAGCTCCCATCACAGGTTACATGTTTGGGAAAGGAA
TCTACTTTGCTGACATGTCTTCCAAGAGTGCCAATTACTGCTTTGCCTCTCGCCTAAAGAATACAGGACT
GCTGCTCTTATCAGAGGTAGCTCTAGGTCAGTGTAATGAACTACTAGAGGCCAATCCTAAGGCCGAAGGA
TTGCTTCAAGGTAAACATAGCACCAAGGGGCTGGGCAAGATGGCTCCCAGTTCTGCCCACTTCGTCACCC
TGAATGGGAGTACAGTGCCATTAGGACCAGCAAGTGACACAGGAATTCTGAATCCAGATGGTTATACCCT
CAACTACAATGAATATATTGTATATAACCCCAACCAGGTCCGTATGCGGTACCTTTTAAAGGTTCAGTTT
AATTTCCTCCAACTTTGGGGCGGATCTGGCGGTGACTATAAAGATGATGATGATAAAGGAGGCTCCGTCG
ACGAGCTCACTGGAGGTAGCGGACACCATCACCATCACCACTGATGTCGCGGCCGCTTTCGAATCTAGAG
CCTGCAGTCTCGACAAGCTTGTCGAGAAGTACTAGAGGATCATAATCAGCCATACCACATTTGTAGAGGT
TTTACTTGCTTTAAAAAACCTCCCACACCTCCCCCTGAACCTGAAACATAAAATGAATGCAATTGTTGTT
GTTAACTTGTTTATTGCAGCTTATAATGGTTACAAATAAAGCAATAGCATCACAAATTTCACAAATAAAG
CATTTTTTTCACTGCATTCTAGTTGTGGTTTGTCCAAACTCATCAATGTATCTTATCATGTCTGGATCTG
ATCACTGCTTGAGCCTAGAAGATCCGGCTGCTAACAAAGCCCGAAAGGAAGCTGAGTTGGCTGCTGCCAC
CGCTGAGCAATAACTATCATAACCCCTAGGGTATACCCATCTAATTGGAACCAGATAAGTGAAATCTAGT
TCCAAACTATTTTGTCATTTTTAATTTTCGTATTAGCTTACGACGCTACACCCAGTTCCCATCTATTTTG
TCACTCTTCCCTAAATAATCCTTAAAAACTCCATTTCCACCCCTCCCAGTTCCCAACTATTTTGTCCGCC
CACAACCGGTTGACTTGGGTCAACTGTCAGACCAAGTTTACTCATATATACTTTAGATTGATTTAAAACT
TCATTTTTAATTTAAAAGGATCTAGGTGAAGATCCTTTTTGATAATCTCATGACCAAAATCCCTTAACGT
GAGTTTTCGTTCCACTGAGCGTCAGACCCCGTAGAAAAGATCAAAGGATCTTCTTGAGATCCTTTTTTTC
TGCGCGTAATCTGCTGCTTGCAAACAAAAAAACCACCGCTACCAGCGGTGGTTTGTTTGCCGGATCAAGA
GCTACCAACTCTTTTTCCGAAGGTAACTGGCTTCAGCAGAGCGCAGATACCAAATACTGTTCTTCTAGTG
TAGCCGTAGTTAGGCCACCACTTCAAGAACTCTGTAGCACCGCCTACATACCTCGCTCTGCTAATCCTGT
TACCAGTGGCTGCTGCCAGTGGCGATAAGTCGTGTCTTACCGGGTTGGACTCAAGACGATAGTTACCGGA
TAAGGCGCAGCGGTCGGGCTGAACGGGGGGTTCGTGCACACAGCCCAGCTTGGAGCGAACGACCTACACC
GAACTGAGATACCTACAGCGTGAGCTATGAGAAAGCGCCACGCTTCCCGAAGGGAGAAAGGCGGACAGGT
ATCCGGTAAGCGGCAGGGTCGGAACAGGAGAGCGCACGAGGGAGCTTCCAGGGGGAAACGCCTGGTATCT
TTATAGTCCTGTCGGGTTTCGCCACCTCTGACTTGAGCGTCGATTTTTGTGATGCTCGTCAGGGGGGCGG
AGCCTATGGAAA
